Addgene plasmid #216901: pST39-Mega'-deltaRF
Purpose: Mega' with knockout of GvpR and GvpG
Depositing lab: George Lu. Depositing organization: Rice University. Publication: Elucidating the assembly of gas vesicles by systematic protein-protein interaction analysis. Iburg M, Anderson AP, Wong VT, Anton ED, He A, Lu GJ. EMBO J. 2024 Oct;43(19):4156-4172. doi: 10.1038/s44318-024-00178-2. Epub 2024 Sep 3. PubMed 39227754.
Backbone
  Vector backbone: pST39
  Vector type: Bacterial Expression
Growth in bacteria
  Bacterial resistance: Ampicillin, 100 μg/mL
  Growth temperature: 30°C
  Growth strain: DH5alpha
  Copy number: Low Copy
Gene/Insert
  Gene/Insert name: Mega' with knockout of GvpR and GvpG
  Species: Synthetic; Priestia megaterium
  Cloning method: Gibson Cloning
Terms and licenses: Academic/Nonprofit Terms; Industry Terms: Not Available to Industry
Depositor comments: Please visit https://www.biorxiv.org/content/10.1101/2023.07.23.550228v1 for bioRxiv preprint.
How to cite: pST39-Mega'-deltaRF was a gift from George Lu (Addgene plasmid # 216901 ; http://n2t.net/addgene:216901 ; RRID:Addgene_216901)
