[The description below was written by a language model from this plasmid's Addgene catalogue record and pLannotate feature annotations shown in this document.]
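Description:
pST39-Mega'-deltaRF is a 7.7 kb bacterial expression plasmid built on the pST39 polycistronic backbone, carrying a modified gas vesicle gene cluster ("Mega'") derived from Priestia (formerly Bacillus) megaterium. It replicates in E. coli through a ColE1/pMB1-type origin accompanied by the rop gene and the pBR322 bom region, in keeping with the low copy number listed in the record. Selection is by ampicillin, through a TEM beta-lactamase (bla) expressed from its own promoter and followed by an fd terminator. The short RSF ori and mbeC hits are fragments, most likely homology matches to backbone sequence rather than functional elements.

The payload sits between a T7 promoter and a T7 terminator, so the roughly 5 kb cluster is transcribed as an operon in hosts that supply T7 RNA polymerase. Automated annotation recognises only three of its open reading frames: gvpB, the GvpA-type structural protein that forms the core of the vesicle shell, plus gvpS and gvpJ. The remaining genes of the cluster lie in unannotated intervals and cannot be listed from the table. The small OsADH 5'-UTR, ydeC and SET1 fragment matches are probably incidental.

There is an inconsistency in the record. The plasmid name indicates deletion of "R" and "F", whereas the purpose and insert fields state a knockout of GvpR and GvpG, and the feature table does not settle which second gene is disrupted. The construct was assembled by Gibson cloning and belongs to a study of gas vesicle assembly by systematic protein-protein interaction analysis. In that setting, knockout variants like this one presumably serve to test how individual Gvp proteins contribute to vesicle formation.
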