Features (pLannotate 1.2.2; 16 found; start..end, strand, type, name):
     48..181     +  rep_origin     RSF ori (fragment): Plasmids containing the RSF 1030 origin of replication can be propagated in E. coli cells that contain additional plasmids with compatible origins.
    186..325     -  misc_feature   bom: basis of mobility region from pBR322
    427..618     -  CDS            rop: Rop protein, which maintains plasmids at low copy number; rop
    658..768     +  CDS            mbeC (fragment): MBEC_ECOLX - Experimental evidence at protein level: Swiss-Prot protein existence level 1. Required for efficient mobilization of ColE1 plasmid and is thus essential to promote the specific transfer of the plasmid during conjugation. Probably functions by inducing DNA bending, helping the MbeA relaxase to melt the DNA around the nic site and cleave the phosphodiester bond. Binds specifically double-stranded DNA (dsDNA) containing the ColE1 oriT but does not recognize the inverted repeat (IR). From Escherichia coli.
    855..873     +  promoter       T7 promoter: promoter for bacteriophage T7 RNA polymerase
   1121..1384    +  CDS            gvpB: GVPB_BACME - Protein inferred from homology: Swiss-Prot protein existence level 3. Gas vesicles are small, hollow, gas filled protein structures that are found in several microbial planktonic microorganisms. They allow the positioning of the organism at the favorable depth for growth. GvpA type proteins form the essential core of the structure. From Bacillus megaterium.
   2830..2846    +  5'UTR          OsADH 5'-UTR (fragment): translational enhancer from the 5'-UTR of the Oryza sativa alcohol dehydrogenase gene (Sugio et al., 2008)
   3487..3771    +  CDS            gvpS: GVPS_BACME - Protein inferred from homology: Swiss-Prot protein existence level 3. Gas vesicles are small, hollow, gas filled protein structures that are found in several microbial planktonic microorganisms. They allow the positioning of the organism at the favorable depth for growth (By similarity). From Bacillus megaterium.
   4034..4333    +  CDS            gvpJ: GVPJ_BACME - Protein inferred from homology: Swiss-Prot protein existence level 3. Gas vesicles are small, hollow, gas filled protein structures that are found in several microbial planktonic microorganisms. They allow the positioning of the organism at the favorable depth for growth. This protein could be important for the shape determination of the gas vesicle. From Bacillus megaterium.
   5752..5871    -  CDS            ydeC (fragment): YDEC_BACSU - Protein predicted: Swiss-Prot protein existence level 4. From Bacillus subtilis (strain 168).
   5904..5953    +  CDS            SET1 (fragment): solubility-enhancement tag derived from T7 phage gene 10B
   5961..6008    +  terminator     T7 terminator: transcription terminator for bacteriophage T7 RNA polymerase
   6075..6166    +  promoter       AmpR promoter: bla
   6167..7024    +  CDS            bla: BLAT_ECOLX - Experimental evidence at protein level: Swiss-Prot protein existence level 1. TEM-type are the most prevalent beta-lactamases in enterobacteria; they hydrolyze the beta-lactam bond in susceptible beta-lactam antibiotics, thus conferring resistance to penicillins and cephalosporins. TEM-3 and TEM-4 are capable of hydrolyzing cefotaxime and ceftazidime. TEM-5 is capable of hydrolyzing ceftazidime. TEM-6 is capable of hydrolyzing ceftazidime and aztreonam. TEM-8/CAZ-2, TEM- 16/CAZ-7 and TEM-24/CAZ-6 are markedly active against ceftazidime. IRT- 4 shows resistance to beta-lactamase in
   7031..7070    +  terminator     fd terminator: central terminator from bacteriophage fd (Otsuka and Kunisawa, 1982)
   7101..7689    +  rep_origin     ori: high-copy-number ColE1/pMB1/pBR322/pUC origin of replication
>Addgene plasmid #216901 | pST39-Mega'-deltaRF | addgene full sequence | sequence record 446038 | Addgene NGS Result
AACGCCAGCAACGCGGCCTTTTTACGGTTCCTGGCCTTTTGCTGGCCTTTTGCTCACATGTTCTTTCCTG
CGTTATCCCCTGATTCTGTGGATAACCGTATTACCGCCTTTGAGTGAGCTGATACCGCTCGCCGCAGCCG
AACGACCGAGCGCAGCGAGTCAGTGAGCGAGGAAGCGGAAGAGCGCCTGATGCGGTATTTTCTCCTTACG
CATCTGTGCGGTATTTCACACCGCAATGGTGCACTCTCAGTACAATCTGCTCTGATGCCGCATAGTTAAG
CCAGTATACACTCCGCTATCGCTACGTGACTGGGTCATGGCTGCGCCCCGACACCCGCCAACACCCGCTG
ACGCGCCCTGACGGGCTTGTCTGCTCCCGGCATCCGCTTACAGACAAGCTGTGACCGTCTCCGGGAGCTG
CATGTGTCAGAGGTTTTCACCGTCATCACCGAAACGCGCGAGGCAGCTGCGGTAAAGCTCATCAGCGTGG
TCGTGAAGCGATTCACAGATGTCTGCCTGTTCATCCGCGTCCAGCTCGTTGAGTTTCTCCAGAAGCGTTA
ATGTCTGGCTTCTGATAAAGCGGGCCATGTTAAGGGCGGTTTTTTCCTGTTTGGTCACTGATGCCTCCGT
GTAAGGGGGATTTCTGTTCATGGGGTAATGATACCGATGAAACGAGAGAGGATGCTCACGATACGGGTTA
CTGATGATGAACATGCCCGGTTACTGGAACGTTGTGAGGGTAAACAACTGGCGGTATGGATGCGGCGGGA
CCAGAGAAAAATCACTCAGGGTCAATGCCAGCGCTTCGTTAATACAGATGTAGGTGTTGGCACCATGCAT
CGATCCCGCGAAATTAATACGACTCACTATAGGGAGACCACAACGGTTTCCCTCTAGAGATAGCTTAGCG
ATGTGAAAGAAGCTGGAGAAAACTTTCAAGAAAAAGTTTCTTCTTCAGACGATAAAGAGAAGTCAAAAAA
TAAGCGGAAAATAAAAGGCGTAAATCAGATTAAAAAAGCAACGGATATTAAAAGCTCTACTAAGATTAAA
AGTTCTAATGATATTAAATCATCTACAGATTTAAAAACAATGGGATCATAAGCGAAAGGAGAAATGAGAT
ATGTCTATTCAAAAAAGTACTAATAGTTCAAGTTTAGCAGAAGTCATTGACCGTATTTTAGATAAAGGAA
TTGTTATTGATGCTTTTGCAAGAGTTTCTGTTGTAGGAATTGAAATTTTAACGATTGAAGCGCGAGTGGT
TATTGCCAGTGTTGATACATGGTTACGCTATGCAGAAGCAGTAGGGCTTCTTCGTGACGACGTAGAAGAA
AACGGTCTTCCTGAACGTTCAAATTCAAGTGAAGGGCAGCCGCGTTTTAGTATTTAATATGAAGTGGTAT
GGAACCTTCCTTTTTTGAGGGTGGTTCCAGCTTCAGGAGGAACGTAAAAATGACCGTCTTAACAGACAAA
AGGAAAAAAGGCAGTGGAGCTTTTATACAAGATGACGAGACAAAAGAGGTTCTTTCAAGAGCGCTGAGCT
ATTTAAAATCCGGCTATTCCATTCATTTTACAGGTCCTGCCGGCGGAGGCAAAACCTCTTTAGCGCGAGC
GCTTGCTAAAAAGAGAAAGCGTCCTGTAATGCTGATGCACGGGAATCACGAGCTCAACAACAAAGATTTA
ATTGGCGATTTTACGGGATACACGAGCAAAAAAGTAATCGACCAGTACGTTCGTTCTGTCTATAAAAAAG
ATGAACAGGTGAGTGAAAACTGGCAGGATGGCCGATTGCTTGAAGCTGTAAAAAATGGCTATACGCTGAT
TTACGACGAATTTACTCGTTCTAAGCCTGCGACGAATAATATCTTTCTATCGATATTAGAAGAAGGCGTG
CTGCCGCTGTATGGAGTAAAAATGACCGATCCTTTTGTGCGCGTGCATCCCGATTTCCGCGTCATCTTCA
CAAGCAATCCAGCTGAGTATGCCGGCGTATATGATACGCAAGATGCGCTTCTCGACAGGTTAATTACCAT
GTTTATTGATTATAAAGACATCGACAGAGAGACAGCGATTTTAACGGAGAAAACGGACGTAGAAGAAGAT
GAAGCGCGCACAATTGTAACGCTCGTAGCAAACGTGCGAAACCGCTCTGGAGACGAAAACAGCAGCGGAC
TTAGCCTGCGGGCTTCGCTTATGATCGCTACCCTTGCCACGCAGCAAGACATTCCTATCGATGGAAGTGA
CGAAGATTTTCAAACGTTATGTATCGATATTTTGCATCATCCGCTTACCAAATGTTTGGATGAAGAAAAT
GCAAAAAGCAAAGCCGAAAAAATCATTTTAGAAGAATGTAAGAATATAGACACTGAAGAAAAGTAAGTAG
AAGAGAAATAACGTGCTTCACAAATTAGTAACCGCACCCATTAACCTTGTAGTGAAAATCGGCGAAAAAG
TACAGGAAGAAGCTGATAAACAGCTATATGACCTTCCGACGATTCAGCAAAAGCTCATTCAGCTTCAAAT
GATGTTTGAGCTTGGTGAAATTCCAGAAGAAGCGTTTCAAGAAAAAGAAGATGAATTGTTAATGAGGTAC
GAAATTGCGAAACGCAGAGAAATTGAACAATGGGAAGAGCTAACACAAAAAAGAAATGAGGAATCCTAGA
TGGGAGAATTACTGTATTTATACGGTTTAATTCCAACAAAAGAAGCAGCAGCCATAGAGCCGTTTCCATC
TTATAAGGGGTTTGACGGAGAACATTCACTGTACCCAATTGCGTTTGATCAGGTGACGGCTGTAGTTTCT
AAGCTGGATGCTGACACCTATTCAGAAAAAGTGATTCAAGAAAAAATGGAGCAGGATATGAGCTGGCTGC
AGGAAAAAGCATTTCATCATCACGAAACGGTAGCCGCTTTGTACGAAGAATTTACGATCATTCCATTAAA
ATTTTGCACCATTTATAAAGGTGAAGAAAGTCTGCAGGCAGCTATTGAGATTAACAAAGAAAAGATAGAG
AATTCACTGACGCTGCTTCAAGGAAATGAAGAGTGGAATGTGAAAATTTACTGTGATGATACAGAGCTTA
AAAAAGGAATCAGCGAAACGAATGAAAGCGTGAAAGCGAAAAAACAAGAAATTAGTCACTTATCACCAGG
AAGACAGTTTTTTGAAAAGAAAAAAATAGATCAGCTGATTGAAAAAGAATTAGAGCTTCACAAAAACAAA
GTGTGTGAAGAGATACATGACAAGCTAAAAGAATTATCGCTTTATGACTCTGTTAAAAAGAATTGGAGCA
AAGACGTAACTGGCGCAGCTGAACAGATGGCGTGGAACAGCGTGTTTCTTCTCCCGTCTCTGCAGATTAC
TAAGTTCGTAAACGAAATAGAAGAGCTTCAGCAAAGGCTTGAAAATAAAGGCTGGAAGTTTGAAGTGACG
GGACCATGGCCGCCCTATCATTTCTCGAGCTTTGCGTAAAGTGAGGAATTAACATTATGTCTCTTAAACA
ATCCATGGAGAATAAAGATATTGCTCTTATTGATATTTTAGATGTCATTTTAGATAAAGGAGTCGCCATT
AAAGGAGACTTAATCATTTCCATAGCTGGCGTCGATTTAGTGTATTTGGATTTGCGGGTGCTTATTTCTT
CGGTTGAAACGCTTGTGCAAGCAAAAGAAGGAAATCACAAACCAATCACTTCTGAACAATTTGATAAACA
AAAGGAGGAATTAATGGATGCAACCGGTCAGCCAAGCAAATGGACGAATCCACTTGGATCCTGATCAAGC
TGAACAAGGCTTAGCGCAGCTTGTGATGACAGTTATTGAGCTATTGAGGCAAATCGTTGAACGTCATGCC
ATGAGGCGGGTGGAGGGTGGAACGTTGACGGACGAACAAATTGAAAACTTAGGAATTGCACTAATGAACT
TAGAAGAAAAAATGGACGAGTTGAAAGAGGTGTTCGGTCTGGATGCAGAAGATTTAAATATTGATCTTGG
ACCGCTAGGCAGCCTGCTTTAAGCGGTCAGTAGGAGGAACAGTATGGCAGTCGAACATAATATGCAGTCA
AGTACGATTGTAGATGTGCTCGAAAAGATTTTGGATAAAGGAGTCGTTATAGCGGGGGACATCACCGTAG
GAATTGCAGATGTCGAGCTATTAACGATAAAGATCCGCTTGATTGTGGCTTCGGTTGATAAGGCAAAAGA
AATCGGCATGGACTGGTGGGAAAATGATCCGTATCTCAGTTCAAAAGGAGCCAATAACAAAGCGCTCGAA
GAAGAAAATAAAATGCTGCATGAGCGGTTAAAAACGCTTGAAGAAAAAATAGAAACGAAACGTTAAAAAC
TGTACGCTACTTAAAAAATGGAGGGATTTACAATGGCAACTGAAACAAAATTAGATAACACACAGGCAGA
AAACAAGGAAAATAAAAATGCGGAAAACGGTTCAAAAGAAAAGAACGGTTCAAAAGCAAGCAAAACAACA
AGCAGCGGGCCAATCAAACGAGCGGTAGCAGGAGGCATCATCGGTGCAACGATTGGATATGTATCGACTC
CTGAAAATCGAAAAAGTCTCCTTGACCGCATTGATACAGACGAATTAAAAAGCAAAGCATCTGATTTAGG
AACAAAGGTAAAAGAAAAATCAAAAAGCAGCGTGGCCAGCCTGAAAACATCTGCGGGAAGCTTGTTTAAA
AAAGATAAAGATAAATCAAAAGATGATGAAGAAAACGTAAATTCTTCTAGTAGCGAAACAGAAGACGATA
ACGTTCAAGAGTACGACGAGTTAAAAGAAGAAAATCAAACTCTTCAAGATCGCTTATCACAGCTTGAAGA
AAAAATGAACATGCTTGTTGAGCTTAGCCTCAATAAAAATCAAGACGAAGAAGCGGAAGATACAGATTCC
GACGAAGAAGAGAACGATGAGAACGATGAAAACGATGAAAACGAGCAGGACGATGAAAACGAAGAAGAAA
CATCTAAGCCACGTAAAAAGGATAAAAAAGAAGCTGAGGAAGAAGAAAGTGAAAGTGACGAAGACAGCGA
GGAAGAAGAGGAAGATTCTCGCTCAAACAAAAAAAATAAAAAAGTAAAAACAGAAGAAGAAGACGAAGAT
GAAAGCGAAGAAGAAAAAAAGGAAGCGAAACCAAAAAAGTCAACAGCTAAAAAATCAAAAAATACAAAAG
CAAAGAAAAACACGGACGAAGAAGATGATGAAGCAACATCTCTTTCTAGTGAAGACGATACAACAGCCTA
AGACGTAAAGGAGGAAAGAAAGACATGAGTACAGGCCCTTCTTTTTCAACTAAAGACAATACGCTTGAAT
ACTTTGTGAAAGCTTCTAATAAACACGGCTTTTCACTTGATATTTCATTAAATGTAAACGGCGCTGTGAT
TTCCGGTACCATGATTTCAGCAAAAGAATACTTTGATTACTTAAGCGAAACGTTTGAAGAAGGCAGTGAA
GTGGCTCAGGCGCTAAGCGAACAATTCTCTTTAGCAAGCGAAGCGAGCGAATCAAACGGAGAAGCAGAAG
CCCATTTTATTCATTTGAAAAATACAAAGATTTACTGTGGAGACAGTAAATCTACTCCTTCTAAAGGCAA
AATCTTTTGGAGAGGGAAAATAGCAGAAGTAGACGGGTTTTTCTTAGGAAAGATTTCTGATGCAAAATCA
ACGAGTAAAAAGAGTTCATAAAAAACGGCGGGGTGATTGCCCCGCCGTTTTTTAGTGATGTGATGAGATG
TGCAGCTTCTTTTTTCGATACATGAGCGGAGTCATCTTCATTTCTTTTCGAAACTGATTAATAAAATAGC
TTGTACTATTAAACCCTACTTGATAGGCGACTTCCGTCACATTTGCTTCTGCTTGCTGCAGTCCGGATTC
GCGAACGCGTCTCGAGAGATCCGGCTGCTAACAAAGCCCGAAAGGAAGCTGAGTTGGCTGCTGCCACCGC
TGAGCAATAACTAGCATAACCCCTTGGGGCCTCTAAACGGGTCTTGAGGGGTTTTTTGCTGAAAGGAGGA
ACTATATCCGACTAGTAGCCCGCCTAATGAGCGGGCTTTTTTTTAATTCCCCTATTTGTTTATTTTTCTA
AATACATTCAAATATGTATCCGCTCATGAGACAATAACCCTGATAAATGCTTCAATAATATTGAAAAAGG
AAGAGTATGAGTATTCAACATTTCCGTGTCGCCCTTATTCCCTTTTTTGCGGCATTTTGCCTTCCTGTTT
TTGCTCACCCAGAAACGCTCGTGAAAGTAAAAGACGCAGAGGACCAATTGGGGGCACGAGTGGGATACAT
AGAACTGGACTTGAATAGCGGTAAAATCCTTGAGAGTTTTCGCCCTGAAGAGCGTTTTCCAATGATGAGC
ACTTTCAAAGTTCTGCTATGTGGAGCAGTATTATCCCGTGTAGATGCGGGGCAAGAGCAACTCGGACGAC
GAATACACTATTCGCAGAATGACTTGGTTGAATACTCCCCAGTGACAGAAAAGCACCTTACGGACGGAAT
GACGGTAAGAGAATTATGTAGTGCCGCCATAACGATGAGTGATAACACTGCGGCGAACTTACTTCTGACA
ACCATCGGTGGACCGAAGGAATTAACCGCTTTTTTGCACAATATGGGAGACCATGTAACTCGCCTTGACC
GTTGGGAACCAGAACTGAATGAAGCCATACCAAACGACGAGCGAGACACCACAATGCCTGCGGCAATGGC
AACAACATTACGCAAACTATTAACTGGCGAACTACTTACTCTGGCTTCACGGCAACAATTAATAGACTGG
CTTGAAGCGGATAAAGTTGCAGGACCACTACTGCGTTCGGCACTTCCTGCTGGCTGGTTTATTGCTGATA
AATCTGGGGCAGGAGAGCGTGGTTCACGGGGTATCATTGCCGCACTTGGACCAGATGGTAAGCCTTCCCG
TATCGTAGTTATCTACACGACGGGTAGTCAGGCAACTATGGACGAACGAAATAGACAGATTGCTGAAATA
GGGGCTTCACTGATTAAGCATTGGTAAACCGATACAATTAAAGGCTCCTTTTGGAGCCTTTTTTTTTGGA
CGGACCGGTAGAAAAGATCAAAGGATCTTCTTGAGATCCTTTTTTTCTGCGCGTAATCTGCTGCTTGCAA
ACAAAAAAACCACCGCTACCAGCGGTGGTTTGTTTGCCGGATCAAGAGCTACCAACTCTTTTTCCGAAGG
TAACTGGCTTCAGCAGAGCGCAGATACCAAATACTGTCCTTCTAGTGTAGCCGTAGTTAGGCCACCACTT
CAAGAACTCTGTAGCACCGCCTACATACCTCGCTCTGCTAATCCTGTTACCAGTGGCTGCTGCCAGTGGC
GATAAGTCGTGTCTTACCGGGTTGGACTCAAGACGATAGTTACCGGATAAGGCGCAGCGGTCGGGCTGAA
CGGGGGGTTCGTGCACACAGCCCAGCTTGGAGCGAACGACCTACACCGAACTGAGATACCTACAGCGTGA
GCTATGAGAAAGCGCCACGCTTCCCGAAGGGAGAAAGGCGGACAGGTATCCGGTAAGCGGCAGGGTCGGA
ACAGGAGAGCGCACGAGGGAGCTTCCAGGGGGAAACGCCTGGTATCTTTATAGTCCTGTCGGGTTTCGCC
ACCTCTGACTTGAGCGTCGATTTTTGTGATGCTCGTCAGGGGGGCGGAGCCTATGGAAA
